Addgene plasmid #214736: pCAG_PCP-T5Exo
Purpose: encodes T5 exonuclease with a PP7 coat protein fused to the N terminus
Depositing lab: Gil Westmeyer. Depositing organization: Helmholtz Munich. Publication: Exonuclease-enhanced prime editors. Truong DJ, Geilenkeuser J, Wendel SV, Wilming JCH, Armbrust N, Binder EMH, Santl TH, Siebenhaar A, Gruber C, Phlairaharn T, Zivanic M, Westmeyer GG. Nat Methods. 2024 Feb 1. doi: 10.1038/s41592-023-02162-w. PubMed 38302659.
Backbone
  Vector backbone: pBlueScript
  Backbone size w/o insert (bp): 2828
  Total vector size (bp): 6181
  Vector type: Mammalian Expression, CRISPR, Synthetic Biology
Growth in bacteria
  Bacterial resistance: Ampicillin, 100 μg/mL
  Growth temperature: 37°C
  Growth strain: NEB Stable
  Copy number: High Copy
Gene/Insert
  Gene/Insert name: CAG_PCP-T5Exo_bGH
  Species: H. sapiens (human), G. gallus (chicken), B. taurus (bovine), O. cuniculus (rabbit), Synthetic; CMV, SV40, T5 phage, PP7 phage
  Insert size (bp): 3353
Terms and licenses: Academic/Nonprofit Terms; Industry Terms: Not Available to Industry
How to cite: pCAG_PCP-T5Exo was a gift from Gil Westmeyer (Addgene plasmid # 214736 ; http://n2t.net/addgene:214736 ; RRID:Addgene_214736)
