[The description below was written by a language model from this plasmid's Addgene catalogue record and pLannotate feature annotations shown in this document.]
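Description:
pCAG_PCP-T5Exo is a mammalian expression plasmid built on a pBluescript backbone, about 6.2 kb in total with a roughly 3.4 kb expression cassette. It is propagated in E. coli as a high-copy plasmid through its ColE1/pUC-type origin and selected with ampicillin via the β-lactamase gene. The backbone also carries an f1 phage origin and remnants of the pBluescript lac region (lac promoter and operator, CAP binding site, and fragments of lacZα and lacI), which play no part in the mammalian payload.

The cassette is driven by the composite CAG promoter, annotated here as the CMV immediate-early enhancer, the chicken β-actin promoter and a chimeric chicken β-actin/rabbit β-globin intron, an arrangement that gives strong constitutive expression in many mammalian cell types. A short T7 promoter lies between the intron and the coding region. The open reading frame begins with the PP7 bacteriophage coat protein (PCP), followed after an unannotated stretch by a partial FLAG epitope match and then the T5 phage D15 flap endonuclease/5' exonuclease (T5Exo), so that PCP sits at the N terminus of the nuclease. Transcripts are terminated by the bovine growth hormone polyadenylation signal. A very short SV40-derived fragment is annotated just downstream of it, and the record does not explain its role.

PCP binds PP7 RNA hairpin aptamers, so the fusion can be tethered to RNAs bearing such motifs. The associated publication concerns exonuclease-enhanced prime editors, which suggests the plasmid is co-delivered with prime-editing components to recruit T5 exonuclease to the editing site, although the record does not describe the partner constructs.
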