Features (pLannotate 1.2.2; 19 found; start..end, strand, type, name):
     23..402     +  enhancer       CMV enhancer: human cytomegalovirus immediate early enhancer
    404..680     +  promoter       chicken β-actin promoter: No description available
    681..1697    +  intron         chimeric intron: chimera between introns from chicken β-actin and rabbit β-globin
   1710..1728    +  promoter       T7 promoter: promoter for bacteriophage T7 RNA polymerase
   1742..2104    +  CDS            COAT_BPPP7: Experimental evidence at protein level: Swiss-Prot protein existence level 1. Forms the phage shell; binds to the phage RNA. From Pseudomonas phage PP7 (Bacteriophage PP7).
   2180..2200    +  CDS            FLAG (fragment): FLAG® epitope tag, followed by an enterokinase cleavage site
   2201..3070    +  CDS            D15: FEN_BPT5 - Also known as exo5 From Escherichia phage T5 (Enterobacteria phage T5).
   3091..3109    -  misc_feature   MCS (fragment): pBluescript multiple cloning site
   3127..3351    +  polyA_signal   bGH poly(A) signal: bovine growth hormone polyadenylation signal
   3355..3376    +  promoter       SV40 promoter (fragment): SV40 enhancer and early promoter
   3422..3576    +  CDS            lacZα (fragment): LacZα fragment of β-galactosidase; lacZ fragment
   3580..4008    +  rep_origin     f1 ori (sequence partly withheld): f1 bacteriophage origin of replication; arrow indicates direction of (+) strand synthesis
   4062..4166    +  promoter       AmpR promoter: bla
   4167..5027    +  CDS            AmpR: β-lactamase; bla; confers resistance to ampicillin, carbenicillin, and related antibiotics
   5198..5786    +  rep_origin     ori: high-copy-number ColE1/pMB1/pBR322/pUC origin of replication
   5969..6061    +  CDS            lacI (fragment): lac repressor; lacI; The lac repressor binds to the lac operator to inhibit transcription in E. coli. This inhibition can be relieved by adding lactose or isopropyl-β-D-thiogalactopyranoside (IPTG).
   6074..6095    +  protein_bind   CAP binding site: CAP binding activates transcription in the presence of cAMP. E. coli catabolite activator protein
   6110..6140    +  promoter       lac promoter: promoter for the E. coli lac operon
   6148..6164    +  protein_bind   lac operator: The lac repressor binds to the lac operator to inhibit transcription in E. coli. This inhibition can be relieved by adding lactose or isopropyl-β-D-thiogalactopyranoside (IPTG). lac repressor encoded by lacI
>Addgene plasmid #214736 | pCAG_PCP-T5Exo | addgene full sequence | sequence record 424997 | Addgene NGS Result
GACCATGAGGCGCGCCGGATTCGACATTGATTATTGACTAGTTATTAATAGTAATCAATTACGGGGTCAT
TAGTTCATAGCCCATATATGGAGTTCCGCGTTACATAACTTACGGTAAATGGCCCGCCTGGCTGACCGCC
CAACGACCCCCGCCCATTGACGTCAATAATGACGTATGTTCCCATAGTAACGCCAATAGGGACTTTCCAT
TGACGTCAATGGGTGGAGTATTTACGGTAAACTGCCCACTTGGCAGTACATCAAGTGTATCATATGCCAA
GTACGCCCCCTATTGACGTCAATGACGGTAAATGGCCCGCCTGGCATTATGCCCAGTACATGACCTTATG
GGACTTTCCTACTTGGCAGTACATCTACGTATTAGTCATCGCTATTACCATGGTCGAGGTGAGCCCCACG
TTCTGCTTCACTCTCCCCATCTCCCCCCCCTCCCCACCCCCAATTTTGTATTTATTTATTTTTTAATTAT
TTTGTGCAGCGATGGGGGCGGGGGGGGGGGGGGGCGCGCGCCAGGCGGGGCGGGGCGGGGCGAGGGGCGG
GGCGGGGCGAGGCGGAGAGGTGCGGCGGCAGCCAATCAGAGCGGCGCGCTCCGAAAGTTTCCTTTTATGG
CGAGGCGGCGGCGGCGGCGGCCCTATAAAAAGCGAAGCGCGCGGCGGGCGGGAGTCGCTGCGCGCTGCCT
TCGCCCCGTGCCCCGCTCCGCCGCCGCCTCGCGCCGCCCGCCCCGGCTCTGACTGACCGCGTTACTCCCA
CAGGTGAGCGGGCGGGACGGCCCTTCTCCTCCGGGCTGTAATTAGCGCTTGGTTTAATGACGGCTTGTTT
CTTTTCTGTGGCTGCGTGAAAGCCTTGAGGGGCTCCGGGAGGGCCCTTTGTGCGGGGGGAGCGGCTCGGG
GGGTGCGTGCGTGTGTGTGTGCGTGGGGAGCGCCGCGTGCGGCTCCGCGCTGCCCGGCGGCTGTGAGCGC
TGCGGGCGCGGCGCGGGGCTTTGTGCGCTCCGCAGTGTGCGCGAGGGGAGCGCGGCCGGGGGCGGTGCCC
CGCGGTGCGGGGGGGGCTGCGAGGGGAACAAAGGCTGCGTGCGGGGTGTGTGCGTGGGGGGGTGAGCAGG
GGGTGTGGGCGCGTCGGTCGGGCTGCAACCCCCCCTGCACCCCCCTCCCCGAGTTGCTGAGCACGGCCCG
GCTTCGGGTGCGGGGCTCCGTACGGGGCGTGGCGCGGGGCTCGCCGTGCCGGGCGGGGGGTGGCGGCAGG
TGGGGGTGCCGGGCGGGGCGGGGCCGCCTCGGGCCGGGGAGGGCTCGGGGGAGGGGCGCGGCGGCCCCCG
GAGCGCCGGCGGCTGTCGAGGCGCGGCGAGCCGCAGCCATTGCCTTTTATGGTAATCGTGCGAGAGGGCG
CAGGGACTTCCTTTGTCCCAAATCTGTGCGGAGCCGAAATCTGGGAGGCGCCGCCGCACCCCCTCTAGCG
GGCGCGGGGCGAAGCGGTGCGGCGCCGGCAGGAAGGAAATGGGCGGGGAGGGCCTTCGTGCGTCGCCGCG
CCGCCGTCCCCTTCTCCCTCTCCAGCCTCGGGGCTGTCCGCGGGGGGACGGCTGCCTTCGGGGGGGACGG
GGCAGGGCGGGGTTCGGCTTCTGGCGTGTGACCGGCGGCTCTAGAGCCTCTGCTAACCATGTTCATGCCT
TCTTCTTTTTCCTACAGATCCTTAATTAATAATACGACTCACTATAGGGGCCGCCACCATGTCTAAGACA
ATCGTGCTGTCTGTGGGCGAAGCCACCAGAACACTGACCGAGATCCAGAGCACAGCCGACAGACAGATCT
TCGAGGAAAAAGTGGGCCCTCTCGTGGGCAGACTGAGACTGACAGCTTCCCTGAGACAGAACGGCGCCAA
GACCGCCTACAGAGTGAACCTGAAGCTGGACCAGGCCGACGTGGTGGATTCTGGCCTTCCTAAAGTGCGG
TACACCCAAGTGTGGTCCCACGACGTGACCATCGTGGCCAATTCTACCGAGGCCAGCAGAAAGAGCCTGT
ACGACCTGACCAAGAGCCTGGTGGCCACAAGCCAGGTGGAAGATCTGGTCGTGAACCTGGTGCCTCTCGG
ACGTGGATCCACACCTCCTAAGAAGAAGCGGAAGGTCGAGGACGGCGAAGGACCTGCCGCCAAGAGAGTG
AAACTGGACTACAAGGACGACGACGACAAGAGCAAGAGCTGGGGCAAGTTCATCGAAGAGGAAGAGGCCG
AGGTGGCTTCCCGGAGAAATTTGATGATCGTGGACGGCACCAACCTGGGCTTCAGATTCAAGCACAACAA
CAGCAAGAAGCCCTTCGCCAGCAGCTACGTGTCCACCATTCAGAGCCTCGCCAAGAGCTACAGCGCCCGG
ACAACAATTGTGCTGGGCGACAAGGGCAAGTCCGTGTTCAGACTGGAACATCTGCCCGAGTACAAAGGCA
ACCGGGACGAGAAGTACGCCCAGAGAACCGAGGAAGAGAAGGCCCTGGACGAGCAGTTCTTCGAGTACCT
GAAGGACGCCTTCGAGCTGTGCAAGACCACCTTTCCTACCTTCACCATCAGAGGCGTCGAGGCCGATGAT
ATGGCCGCCTACATCGTGAAGCTGATCGGCCACCTGTACGATCACGTGTGGCTGATCTCCACCGACGGCG
ATTGGGATACCCTGCTGACCGACAAGGTGTCCCGGTTCAGCTTTACCACCAGAAGAGAGTACCACCTCCG
GGATATGTACGAGCACCACAACGTGGACGACGTGGAACAGTTCATCAGCCTGAAGGCCATCATGGGCGAC
CTGGGCGATAATATCAGGGGCGTTGAAGGCATCGGAGCCAAGCGGGGCTACAACATCATCCGCGAGTTCG
GCAACGTGCTGGACATCATCGATCAGCTGCCTCTGCCTGGCAAGCAGAAGTACATCCAGAACCTGAACGC
CAGCGAGGAACTGCTGTTCAGAAACCTGATCCTGGTGGACCTGCCTACCTACTGCGTGGACGCTATTGCC
GCCGTTGGACAGGATGTGCTGGATAAGTTCACCAAGGACATCCTCGAAATCGCCGAGCAGTGAACGCGTA
AATGATTGCAGATCCACTAGTTCTAGAGCTCGCTGATCAGCCTCGACTGTGCCTTCTAGTTGCCAGCCAT
CTGTTGTTTGCCCCTCCCCCGTGCCTTCCTTGACCCTGGAAGGTGCCACTCCCACTGTCCTTTCCTAATA
AAATGAGGAAATTGCATCGCATTGTCTGAGTAGGTGTCATTCTATTCTGGGGGGTGGGGTGGGGCAGGAC
AGCAAGGGGGAGGATTGGGAAGACAATAGCAGGCATGCTGGGGATGCGGTGGGCTCTATGGCTTCTGAGG
CGGAAAGAACCAGCTGGGGCTCGAGATCCACTAGTTCTAGCCTCGAGGCTAGAGCGGCCGCCACTGGCCG
TCGTTTTACAACGTCGTGACTGGGAAAACCCTGGCGTTACCCAACTTAATCGCCTTGCAGCACATCCCCC
TTTCGCCAGCTGGCGTAATAGCGAAGAGGCCCGCACCGATCGCCCTTCCCAACAGTTGCGCAGCCTGAAT
GGCGAATGG
[124 nt withheld, positions 3580-3703]
C
[91 nt withheld, positions 3705-3795]
A
[49 nt withheld, positions 3797-3845]
CCTTTGACGTTGGAGTCCACGTTCTTT
[37 nt withheld, positions 3873-3909]
ACCCTATCTCGGTCTATTCTTTTGATTTATAAGGGATTTTGCCGATTTCGGCCTATTGGTTAAAAAATGA
GCTGATTTAACAAAAATTTAACGCGAATTTTAACAAAATATTAACGCTTACAATTTCAGGTGGCACTTTT
CGGGGAAATGTGCGCGGAACCCCTATTTGTTTATTTTTCTAAATACATTCAAATATGTATCCGCTCATGA
GACAATAACCCTGATAAATGCTTCAATAATATTGAAAAAGGAAGAGTATGAGTATTCAACATTTCCGTGT
CGCCCTTATTCCCTTTTTTGCGGCATTTTGCCTTCCTGTTTTTGCTCACCCAGAAACGCTGGTGAAAGTA
AAAGATGCTGAAGATCAGTTGGGTGCACGAGTGGGTTACATCGAACTGGATCTCAACAGCGGTAAGATCC
TTGAGAGTTTTCGCCCCGAAGAACGTTTTCCAATGATGAGCACTTTTAAAGTTCTGCTATGTGGCGCGGT
ATTATCCCGTATTGACGCCGGGCAAGAGCAACTCGGTCGCCGCATACACTATTCTCAGAATGACTTGGTT
GAGTACTCACCAGTCACAGAAAAGCATCTTACGGATGGCATGACAGTAAGAGAATTATGCAGTGCTGCCA
TAACCATGAGTGATAACACTGCGGCCAACTTACTTCTGACAACGATCGGAGGACCGAAGGAGCTAACCGC
TTTTTTGCACAACATGGGGGATCATGTAACTCGCCTTGATCGTTGGGAACCGGAGCTGAATGAAGCCATA
CCAAACGACGAGCGTGACACCACGATGCCTGTAGCAATGGCAACAACGTTGCGCAAACTATTAACTGGCG
AACTACTTACTCTAGCTTCCCGGCAACAATTAATAGACTGGATGGAGGCGGATAAAGTTGCAGGACCACT
TCTGCGCTCGGCCCTTCCGGCTGGCTGGTTTATTGCTGATAAATCTGGAGCCGGTGAGCGTGGGTCTCGC
GGTATCATTGCAGCACTGGGGCCAGATGGTAAGCCCTCCCGTATCGTAGTTATCTACACGACGGGGAGTC
AGGCAACTATGGATGAACGAAATAGACAGATCGCTGAGATAGGTGCCTCACTGATTAAGCATTGGTAACT
GTCAGACCAAGTTTACTCATATATACTTTAGATTGATTTAAAACTTCATTTTTAATTTAAAAGGATCTAG
GTGAAGATCCTTTTTGATAATCTCATGACCAAAATCCCTTAACGTGAGTTTTCGTTCCACTGAGCGTCAG
ACCCCGTAGAAAAGATCAAAGGATCTTCTTGAGATCCTTTTTTTCTGCGCGTAATCTGCTGCTTGCAAAC
AAAAAAACCACCGCTACCAGCGGTGGTTTGTTTGCCGGATCAAGAGCTACCAACTCTTTTTCCGAAGGTA
ACTGGCTTCAGCAGAGCGCAGATACCAAATACTGTTCTTCTAGTGTAGCCGTAGTTAGGCCACCACTTCA
AGAACTCTGTAGCACCGCCTACATACCTCGCTCTGCTAATCCTGTTACCAGTGGCTGCTGCCAGTGGCGA
TAAGTCGTGTCTTACCGGGTTGGACTCAAGACGATAGTTACCGGATAAGGCGCAGCGGTCGGGCTGAACG
GGGGGTTCGTGCACACAGCCCAGCTTGGAGCGAACGACCTACACCGAACTGAGATACCTACAGCGTGAGC
TATGAGAAAGCGCCACGCTTCCCGAAGGGAGAAAGGCGGACAGGTATCCGGTAAGCGGCAGGGTCGGAAC
AGGAGAGCGCACGAGGGAGCTTCCAGGGGGAAACGCCTGGTATCTTTATAGTCCTGTCGGGTTTCGCCAC
CTCTGACTTGAGCGTCGATTTTTGTGATGCTCGTCAGGGGGGCGGAGCCTATGGAAAAACGCCAGCAACG
CGGCCTTTTTACGGTTCCTGGCCTTTTGCTGGCCTTTTGCTCACATGTTCTTTCCTGCGTTATCCCCTGA
TTCTGTGGATAACCGTATTACCGCCTTTGAGTGAGCTGATACCGCTCGCCGCAGCCGAACGACCGAGCGC
AGCGAGTCAGTGAGCGAGGAAGCGGAAGAGCGCCCAATACGCAAACCGCCTCTCCCCGCGCGTTGGCCGA
TTCATTAATGCAGCTGGCACGACAGGTTTCCCGACTGGAAAGCGGGCAGTGAGCGCAACGCAATTAATGT
GAGTTAGCTCACTCATTAGGCACCCCAGGCTTTACACTTTATGCTTCCGGCTCGTATGTTGTGTGGAATT
GTGAGCGGATAACAATTTCACACAGGAAACAGCTAT
